Addgene plasmid #91828: pDD401
Purpose: Pmyo-2::GFP FP-slot donor for the SapTrap cloning system
Depositing lab: Bob Goldstein. Depositing organization: University of North Carolina at Chapel Hill. Publication: SapTrap assembly of repair templates for Cas9-triggered homologous recombination with a self-excising cassette. Dickinson D, Slabodnick M, Chen A, Goldstein B. MicroPubl Biol. 2018 May 1;2018:10.17912/W2KT0N. doi: 10.17912/W2KT0N. PubMed 32550377.
Backbone
  Vector backbone: pDONR221
  Vector type: Worm Expression, CRISPR
Growth in bacteria
  Bacterial resistance: Kanamycin, 50 μg/mL
  Growth temperature: 37°C
  Growth strain: DH5alpha
  Copy number: High Copy
Gene/Insert
  Gene/Insert name: Pmyo-2::GFP
  Species: C. elegans (nematode)
  Insert size (bp): 2233
  Mutation: Nucleotide 489 of the myo-2 promoter was changed from G to C to eliminate a SapI site
  Cloning method: Gateway Cloning
  Sequencing primers: 5′ M13-F20; 3′ T7
Terms and licenses: Academic/Nonprofit Terms; Industry Terms: Not Available to Industry
Depositor comments: The Pmyo-2::GFP cassette is inserted in place of a fluorescent protein in the assembled repair template. This is intended for knocking out a gene and replacing it with Pmyo-2::GFP.
How to cite: pDD401 was a gift from Bob Goldstein (Addgene plasmid # 91828 ; http://n2t.net/addgene:91828 ; RRID:Addgene_91828)
