[The description below was written by a language model from this plasmid's Addgene catalogue record, the feature table of its GenBank file and pLannotate feature annotations shown in this document.]
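Description:
pDD401 is a donor plasmid for the SapTrap modular cloning system, used to build repair templates for Cas9-triggered homologous recombination in C. elegans. It is built on the pDONR221 Gateway backbone, and the insert was introduced by Gateway recombination, leaving attL1 and attL2 sites on either side. The plasmid is about 4.8 kb. It is propagated in E. coli at high copy from a pBR322/pUC-type origin and selected with kanamycin through the KanR (aminoglycoside phosphotransferase) gene. The backbone also carries rrnB T1 and T2 terminators upstream of the insert, plus M13 and T7 primer sites for sequencing.

The roughly 2.2 kb payload is a self-contained pharyngeal reporter cassette. The C. elegans myo-2 promoter drives a GFP(65C) coding sequence that is split into four exons by three introns, as is typical of worm-optimised reporters, and this is followed by the myo-2 3′ UTR. One G-to-C change in the promoter removes an internal SapI site, so the cassette survives digestion during assembly. SapI sites just inside the att sites release the fragment with defined three-nucleotide overhangs, annotated as ATG and AAG. These overhangs direct the fragment into the "FP slot" of a SapTrap assembly, the position normally occupied by a fluorescent protein tag.

According to the depositor, the resulting repair template is meant for knocking out a gene and replacing it with Pmyo-2::GFP rather than for tagging a protein. The associated publication describes combining SapTrap assembly with a self-excising selection cassette, but that cassette is not part of this plasmid.
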