LOCUS       381_SapTrap_Pmyo 4793 bp ds-DNA circular 12-JUL-2016
DEFINITION  .
ACCESSION
VERSION
SOURCE      .
  ORGANISM  .
COMMENT     Insert from SapTrap FP 13 to 916
COMMENT     Backbone from 084_pDONR221 2897 to 651
COMMENT
COMMENT     ApEinfo:methylated:1
FEATURES             Location/Qualifiers
     misc_recomb     652..668
                     /label=attB1
                     /ApEinfo_fwdcolor=#cccccc
                     /ApEinfo_revcolor=#cccccc
                     /ApEinfo_graphicformat=arrow_data {{0 1 2 0 0 -1} {} 0}
     width           5
     offset          0
     terminator      complement(268..295)
                     /label=rrnB_T2_terminator
                     /ApEinfo_fwdcolor=pink
                     /ApEinfo_revcolor=pink
                     /ApEinfo_graphicformat=arrow_data {{0 1 2 0 0 -1} {} 0}
     width           5
     offset          0
     misc_recomb     2918..2927
                     /label=attB2r
                     /ApEinfo_fwdcolor=#cccccc
                     /ApEinfo_revcolor=#cccccc
                     /ApEinfo_graphicformat=arrow_data {{0 1 2 0 0 -1} {} 0}
     width           5
     offset          0
     terminator      complement(427..470)
                     /label=rrnB_T1_terminator
                     /ApEinfo_fwdcolor=pink
                     /ApEinfo_revcolor=pink
                     /ApEinfo_graphicformat=arrow_data {{0 1 2 0 0 -1} {} 0}
     width           5
     offset          0
     misc_feature    669..675
                     /label=SapI
                     /ApEinfo_fwdcolor=#ea17ff
                     /ApEinfo_revcolor=#ea17ff
                     /ApEinfo_graphicformat=arrow_data {{0 1 2 0 0 -1} {} 0}
     width           5
     offset          0
     misc_feature    2911..2917
                     /label=SapI(1)
                     /ApEinfo_label=SapI
                     /ApEinfo_fwdcolor=#ea17ff
                     /ApEinfo_revcolor=#ea17ff
                     /ApEinfo_graphicformat=arrow_data {{0 1 2 0 0 -1} {} 0}
     width           5
     offset          0
     misc_feature    570..651
                     /label=attP
                     /ApEinfo_fwdcolor=pink
                     /ApEinfo_revcolor=pink
                     /ApEinfo_graphicformat=arrow_data {{0 1 2 0 0 -1} {} 0}
     width           5
     offset          0
     misc_feature    2907..2909
                     /label=AAG overlap
                     /ApEinfo_fwdcolor=cyan
                     /ApEinfo_revcolor=green
                     /ApEinfo_graphicformat=arrow_data {{0 1 2 0 0 -1} {} 0}
     width           5
     offset          0
     misc_feature    complement(2928..3016)
                     /label=attP(1)
                     /ApEinfo_label=attP
                     /ApEinfo_fwdcolor=pink
                     /ApEinfo_revcolor=pink
                     /ApEinfo_graphicformat=arrow_data {{0 1 2 0 0 -1} {} 0}
     width           5
     offset          0
     promoter        complement(3035..3053)
                     /label=T7_promoter
                     /ApEinfo_fwdcolor=#33cc00
                     /ApEinfo_revcolor=#33cc00
                     /ApEinfo_graphicformat=arrow_data {{0 1 2 0 0 -1} {} 0}
     width           5
     offset          0
     misc_feature    complement(3054..3072)
                     /label=M13_reverse_primer
                     /ApEinfo_fwdcolor=pink
                     /ApEinfo_revcolor=pink
                     /ApEinfo_graphicformat=arrow_data {{0 1 2 0 0 -1} {} 0}
     width           5
     offset          0
     rep_origin      4127..4746
                     /label=pBR322_origin
                     /ApEinfo_fwdcolor=pink
                     /ApEinfo_revcolor=pink
                     /ApEinfo_graphicformat=arrow_data {{0 1 2 0 0 -1} {} 0}
     width           5
     offset          0
     primer_bind     complement(3054..3074)
                     /label=M13-rev
                     /ApEinfo_fwdcolor=cyan
                     /ApEinfo_revcolor=green
                     /ApEinfo_graphicformat=arrow_data {{0 1 2 0 0 -1} {} 0}
     width           5
     offset          0
     primer_bind     complement(3034..3055)
                     /label=T7
                     /ApEinfo_fwdcolor=cyan
                     /ApEinfo_revcolor=green
                     /ApEinfo_graphicformat=arrow_data {{0 1 2 0 0 -1} {} 0}
     width           5
     offset          0
     CDS             3187..3993
                     /label=KanR
                     /ApEinfo_fwdcolor=yellow
                     /ApEinfo_revcolor=yellow
                     /ApEinfo_graphicformat=arrow_data {{0 1 2 0 0 -1} {} 0}
     width           5
     offset          0
     primer_bind     536..553
                     /label=M13-fwd
                     /ApEinfo_fwdcolor=cyan
                     /ApEinfo_revcolor=green
                     /ApEinfo_graphicformat=arrow_data {{0 1 2 0 0 -1} {} 0}
     width           5
     offset          0
     CDS             join(1642..1812,1864..2017,2069..2232,2284..2508)
                     /label=GFP(65C)
                     /ApEinfo_fwdcolor=green
                     /ApEinfo_revcolor=green
                     /ApEinfo_graphicformat=arrow_data {{0 1 2 0 0 -1} {} 0}
     width           5
     offset          0
     promoter        680..1641
                     /label=Pmyo-2
                     /ApEinfo_fwdcolor=#33cc00
                     /ApEinfo_revcolor=#33cc00
                     /ApEinfo_graphicformat=arrow_data {{0 1 2 0 0 -1} {} 0}
     width           5
     offset          0
     3'_UTR          2542..2906
                     /label=myo-2 3pUTR
                     /ApEinfo_fwdcolor=pink
                     /ApEinfo_revcolor=pink
                     /ApEinfo_graphicformat=arrow_data {{0 1 2 0 0 -1} {} 0}
     width           5
     offset          0
     misc_feature    677..679
                     /label=ATG overlap
                     /ApEinfo_fwdcolor=cyan
                     /ApEinfo_revcolor=green
                     /ApEinfo_graphicformat=arrow_data {{0 1 2 0 0 -1} {} 0}
     width           5
     offset          0
ORIGIN
        1 CTTTCCTGCG TTATCCCCTG ATTCTGTGGA TAACCGTATT ACCGCCTTTG AGTGAGCTGA
       61 TACCGCTCGC CGCAGCCGAA CGACCGAGCG CAGCGAGTCA GTGAGCGAGG AAGCGGAAGA
      121 GCGCCCAATA CGCAAACCGC CTCTCCCCGC GCGTTGGCCG ATTCATTAAT GCAGCTGGCA
      181 CGACAGGTTT CCCGACTGGA AAGCGGGCAG TGAGCGCAAC GCAATTAATA CGCGTACCGC
      241 TAGCCAGGAA GAGTTTGTAG AAACGCAAAA AGGCCATCCG TCAGGATGGC CTTCTGCTTA
      301 GTTTGATGCC TGGCAGTTTA TGGCGGGCGT CCTGCCCGCC ACCCTCCGGG CCGTTGCTTC
      361 ACAACGTTCA AATCCGCTCC CGGCGGATTT GTCCTACTCA GGAGAGCGTT CACCGACAAA
      421 CAACAGATAA AACGAAAGGC CCAGTCTTCC GACTGAGCCT TTCGTTTTAT TTGATGCCTG
      481 GCAGTTCCCT ACTCTCGCGT TAACGCTAGC ATGGATGTTT TCCCAGTCAC GACGTTGTAA
      541 AACGACGGCC AGTCTTAAGC TCGGGCCCCA AATAATGATT TTATTTTGAC TGATAGTGAC
      601 CTGTTCGTTG CAACACATTG ATGAGCAATG CTTTTTTATA ATGCCAACTT TGTACAAAAA
      661 AGCAGGCTGC TCTTCgATGA TTTTATATCT GAGTAGTATC CTTTGCTTTA AATGTCCATA
      721 AAACTAATTT TATAATCAAT AAAACAACGT TTGTAAATCA ACTGAGTTTA CAAGTAGAGA
      781 CATTGAGGGA TACTTTCACT ATGCTAAAGT GATAATCGAC CAAATAATAA CTTCACTTTG
      841 GTATTTATTC CTGTCTTATA AATGTTATGT ATGAATTAAA TTCATATGCA TATGGCTCAC
      901 TCTGACAATT TTTAATAATC TTCCAGATCA ATATTGACTA CCGATGCGGG TGGTCTTTTG
      961 CTTTGAATTC TGCTGAACTT TACACCCCGA ACAGCAATGT GTGCTTCAGC CTAAAAAAAA
     1021 GTAAGTGTGT TAATCAGTGC CCCCGATTCT TCATTTTTTG CCCCTCTCTC CCGTTTCGTC
     1081 GGCAAAAGAA GAGAAAATAA AGATAAGTCT CAAGATAGGT TGGTAATCGC TAAAGTGGTT
     1141 GTGTGGATAA GAGTAGCAAA ATGGCAGcAA GAGCACTTTG CGCGCACACA CTGTACTCAT
     1201 TGTTCTGGAT AAAATTCTCT CGTTGTTTGC CGTCGGATGT CTGCCTCTCT GCATTGAGCC
     1261 GGCTTCTTCA CTATCTTTAG TTAACCTAAA ATGCCGTTTC TTTTCTCGTA TCCCCACTAT
     1321 CCCGTTGAGG TTCTCTGCTC TCTTCGCTCC CTACCGCCAG CGAGCAACTA TCCGTGGGGG
     1381 CGCCTTGCTC GGAAGATGGG GGGGAAGAAA GAAGATTTTT GCTATTTGCA CTTGAGAAAG
     1441 AGACTTTTCC TGCGTCGATG GTTAGAGAAC AGTGTGCAGA CACTTTTCAG CTACCTAGAA
     1501 TTACAATTGG ATATCCCCGC CTCCCAATCC ACCCACCCAG GGAAAAAGAA GGGCTCGCCG
     1561 AAAATCAAAG TTATCTCCAG GCTCGCGCAT CCCACCGAGC GGTTGACTTC TCTCCACCAC
     1621 TTTTCATTTT TACCCTCGAC CATGAGTAAA GGAGAAGAAC TTTTCACTGG AGTTGTCCCA
     1681 ATTCTTGTTG AATTAGATGG TGATGTTAAT GGGCACAAAT TTTCTGTCAG TGGAGAGGGT
     1741 GAAGGTGATG CAACATACGG AAAACTTACC CTTAAATTTA TTTGCACTAC TGGAAAACTA
     1801 CCTGTTCCAT GGGTAAGTTT AAACATATAT ATACTAACTA ACCCTGATTA TTTAAATTTT
     1861 CAGCCAACAC TTGTCACTAC TTTCTGTTAT GGTGTTCAAT GCTTCTCGAG ATACCCAGAT
     1921 CATATGAAAC GGCATGACTT TTTCAAGAGT GCCATGCCCG AAGGTTATGT ACAGGAAAGA
     1981 ACTATATTTT TCAAAGATGA CGGGAACTAC AAGACACGTA AGTTTAAACA GTTCGGTACT
     2041 AACTAACCAT ACATATTTAA ATTTTCAGGT GCTGAAGTCA AGTTTGAAGG TGATACCCTT
     2101 GTTAATAGAA TCGAGTTAAA AGGTATTGAT TTTAAAGAAG ATGGAAACAT TCTTGGACAC
     2161 AAATTGGAAT ACAACTATAA CTCACACAAT GTATACATCA TGGCAGACAA ACAAAAGAAT
     2221 GGAATCAAAG TTGTAAGTTT AAACATGATT TTACTAACTA ACTAATCTGA TTTAAATTTT
     2281 CAGAACTTCA AAATTAGACA CAACATTGAA GATGGAAGCG TTCAACTAGC AGACCATTAT
     2341 CAACAAAATA CTCCAATTGG CGATGGCCCT GTCCTTTTAC CAGACAACCA TTACCTGTCC
     2401 ACACAATCTG CCCTTTCGAA AGATCCCAAC GAAAAGAGAG ACCACATGGT CCTTCTTGAG
     2461 TTTGTAACAG CTGCTGGGAT TACACATGGC ATGGATGAAC TATACAAATA GATCAACTGC
     2521 TCTAATTCCA TCTCGTTTCT CTCTTTTCTT TCAATCTCTT TACCCGTTTC TCTTCCCCTA
     2581 CGTCCCCCAA ACCTACCACT GCACAGTAAC ACATACACAT TCAACGTGTC ACAATAAAAG
     2641 CCCATCAACA CCTTCTCTGT TGTTTTTTTT CTTCAAATGC ATTTTTTTCA CTTTGTTTAA
     2701 TAATTTTTAC GCATCGGATT TGTAGGATAG TGGAAATTTG TCCTTCAATG CTTCAATTGA
     2761 TTCGACACTT CTCAATATTT TTGATCAATA AACCATTGAT TTTCTATTTA GAAGAAGATC
     2821 ACTGTAAATA ACACCAAAAA CATCACAGCA AAAAAACTCC CACTCAATTA TATTACTGTT
     2881 TTTATTGAAA CTAGAATAAA TTTGAAAAGc GAAGAGCACC CAGCTTTCTT GTACAAAGTT
     2941 GGCATTATAA GAAAGCATTG CTTATCAATT TGTTGCAACG AACAGGTCAC TATCAGTCAA
     3001 AATAAAATCA TTATTTGCCA TCCAGCTGAT ATCCCCTATA GTGAGTCGTA TTACATGGTC
     3061 ATAGCTGTTT CCTGGCAGCT CTGGCCCGTG TCTCAAAATC TCTGATGTTA CATTGCACAA
     3121 GATAAAATAA TATCATCATG AACAATAAAA CTGTCTGCTT ACATAAACAG TAATACAAGG
     3181 GGTGTTATGA GCCATATTCA ACGGGAAACG TCGAGGCCGC GATTAAATTC CAACATGGAT
     3241 GCTGATTTAT ATGGGTATAA ATGGGCTCGC GATAATGTCG GGCAATCAGG TGCGACAATC
     3301 TATCGCTTGT ATGGGAAGCC CGATGCGCCA GAGTTGTTTC TGAAACATGG CAAAGGTAGC
     3361 GTTGCCAATG ATGTTACAGA TGAGATGGTC AGACTAAACT GGCTGACGGA ATTTATGCCT
     3421 CTTCCGACCA TCAAGCATTT TATCCGTACT CCTGATGATG CATGGTTACT CACCACTGCG
     3481 ATCCCCGGAA AAACAGCATT CCAGGTATTA GAAGAATATC CTGATTCAGG TGAAAATATT
     3541 GTTGATGCGC TGGCAGTGTT CCTGCGCCGG TTGCATTCGA TTCCTGTTTG TAATTGTCCT
     3601 TTTAACAGCG ATCGCGTATT TCGTCTCGCT CAGGCGCAAT CACGAATGAA TAACGGTTTG
     3661 GTTGATGCGA GTGATTTTGA TGACGAGCGT AATGGCTGGC CTGTTGAACA AGTCTGGAAA
     3721 GAAATGCATA AACTTTTGCC ATTCTCACCG GATTCAGTCG TCACTCATGG TGATTTCTCA
     3781 CTTGATAACC TTATTTTTGA CGAGGGGAAA TTAATAGGTT GTATTGATGT TGGACGAGTC
     3841 GGAATCGCAG ACCGATACCA GGATCTTGCC ATCCTATGGA ACTGCCTCGG TGAGTTTTCT
     3901 CCTTCATTAC AGAAACGGCT TTTTCAAAAA TATGGTATTG ATAATCCTGA TATGAATAAA
     3961 TTGCAGTTTC ATTTGATGCT CGATGAGTTT TTCTAATCAG AATTGGTTAA TTGGTTGTAA
     4021 CACTGGCAGA GCATTACGCT GACTTGACGG GACGGCGCAA GCTCATGACC AAAATCCCTT
     4081 AACGTGAGTT ACGCGTCGTT CCACTGAGCG TCAGACCCCG TAGAAAAGAT CAAAGGATCT
     4141 TCTTGAGATC CTTTTTTTCT GCGCGTAATC TGCTGCTTGC AAACAAAAAA ACCACCGCTA
     4201 CCAGCGGTGG TTTGTTTGCC GGATCAAGAG CTACCAACTC TTTTTCCGAA GGTAACTGGC
     4261 TTCAGCAGAG CGCAGATACC AAATACTGTT CTTCTAGTGT AGCCGTAGTT AGGCCACCAC
     4321 TTCAAGAACT CTGTAGCACC GCCTACATAC CTCGCTCTGC TAATCCTGTT ACCAGTGGCT
     4381 GCTGCCAGTG GCGATAAGTC GTGTCTTACC GGGTTGGACT CAAGACGATA GTTACCGGAT
     4441 AAGGCGCAGC GGTCGGGCTG AACGGGGGGT TCGTGCACAC AGCCCAGCTT GGAGCGAACG
     4501 ACCTACACCG AACTGAGATA CCTACAGCGT GAGCTATGAG AAAGCGCCAC GCTTCCCGAA
     4561 GGGAGAAAGG CGGACAGGTA TCCGGTAAGC GGCAGGGTCG GAACAGGAGA GCGCACGAGG
     4621 GAGCTTCCAG GGGGAAACGC CTGGTATCTT TATAGTCCTG TCGGGTTTCG CCACCTCTGA
     4681 CTTGAGCGTC GATTTTTGTG ATGCTCGTCA GGGGGGCGGA GCCTATGGAA AAACGCCAGC
     4741 AACGCGGCCT TTTTACGGTT CCTGGCCTTT TGCTGGCCTT TTGCTCACAT GTT
//
