Features (pLannotate 1.2.2; 10 found; start..end, strand, type, name):
    121..213     +  CDS            lacI (fragment): lac repressor; lacI; The lac repressor binds to the lac operator to inhibit transcription in E. coli. This inhibition can be relieved by adding lactose or isopropyl-β-D-thiogalactopyranoside (IPTG).
    268..295     -  terminator     rrnB T2 terminator: transcription terminator T2 from the E. coli rrnB gene
    427..470     +  terminator     rrnB T1 terminator: Escherichia coli rrnB; transcription terminator T1 from the E. coli rrnB gene
    517..553     -  CDS            lacZα (fragment): LacZα fragment of β-galactosidase; lacZ fragment
    569..668     +  protein_bind   attL1: mutant version of attL; recombination site for the Gateway® LR reaction LR Clonase™
   1645..2505    +  CDS            sg25: sg25 is a basic (constitutively fluorescent) green fluorescent protein published in 1997, derived from Aequorea victoria.
   2918..3017    -  protein_bind   attL2: mutant version of attL; recombination site for the Gateway® LR reaction LR Clonase™
   3035..3053    -  promoter       T7 promoter: promoter for bacteriophage T7 RNA polymerase
   3187..3996    +  CDS            KanR: aminoglycoside phosphotransferase; aph(3')-Ia; confers resistance to kanamycin in bacteria or G418 (Geneticin®) in eukaryotes
   4143..4731    +  rep_origin     ori: high-copy-number ColE1/pMB1/pBR322/pUC origin of replication
>Addgene plasmid #91828 | pDD401 | addgene full sequence | sequence record 178588 | Addgene NGS Result
CTTTCCTGCGTTATCCCCTGATTCTGTGGATAACCGTATTACCGCCTTTGAGTGAGCTGATACCGCTCGC
CGCAGCCGAACGACCGAGCGCAGCGAGTCAGTGAGCGAGGAAGCGGAAGAGCGCCCAATACGCAAACCGC
CTCTCCCCGCGCGTTGGCCGATTCATTAATGCAGCTGGCACGACAGGTTTCCCGACTGGAAAGCGGGCAG
TGAGCGCAACGCAATTAATACGCGTACCGCTAGCCAGGAAGAGTTTGTAGAAACGCAAAAAGGCCATCCG
TCAGGATGGCCTTCTGCTTAGTTTGATGCCTGGCAGTTTATGGCGGGCGTCCTGCCCGCCACCCTCCGGG
CCGTTGCTTCACAACGTTCAAATCCGCTCCCGGCGGATTTGTCCTACTCAGGAGAGCGTTCACCGACAAA
CAACAGATAAAACGAAAGGCCCAGTCTTCCGACTGAGCCTTTCGTTTTATTTGATGCCTGGCAGTTCCCT
ACTCTCGCGTTAACGCTAGCATGGATGTTTTCCCAGTCACGACGTTGTAAAACGACGGCCAGTCTTAAGC
TCGGGCCCCAAATAATGATTTTATTTTGACTGATAGTGACCTGTTCGTTGCAACAAATTGATGAGCAATG
CTTTTTTATAATGCCAACTTTGTACAAAAAAGCAGGCTGCTCTTCGATGATTTTATATCTGAGTAGTATC
CTTTGCTTTAAATGTCCATAAAACTAATTTTATAATCAATAAAACAACGTTTGTAAATCAACTGAGTTTA
CAAGTAGAGACATTGAGGGATACTTTCACTATGCTAAAGTGATAATCGACCAAATAATAACTTCACTTTG
GTATTTATTCCTGTCTTATAAATGTTATGTATGAATTAAATTCATATGCATATGGCTCACTCTGACAATT
TTTAATAATCTTCCAGATCAATATTGACTACCGATGCGGGTGGTCTTTTGCTTTGAATTCTGCTGAACTT
TACACCCCGAACAGCAATGTGTGCTTCAGCCTAAAAAAAAGTAAGTGTGTTAATCAGTGCCCCCGATTCT
TCATTTTTTGCCCCTCTCTCCCGTTTCGTCGGCAAAAGAAGAGAAAATAAAGATAAGTCTCAAGATAGGT
TGGTAATCGCTAAAGTGGTTGTGTGGATAAGAGTAGCAAAATGGCAGCAAGAGCACTTTGCGCGCACACA
CTGTACTCATTGTTCTGGATAAAATTCTCTCGTTGTTTGCCGTCGGATGTCTGCCTCTCTGCATTGAGCC
GGCTTCTTCACTATCTTTAGTTAACCTAAAATGCCGTTTCTTTTCTCGTATCCCCACTATCCCGTTGAGG
TTCTCTGCTCTCTTCGCTCCCTACCGCCAGCGAGCAACTATCCGTGGGGGCGCCTTGCTCGGAAGATGGG
GGGGAAGAAAGAAGATTTTTGCTATTTGCACTTGAGAAAGAGACTTTTCCTGCGTCGATGGTTAGAGAAC
AGTGTGCAGACACTTTTCAGCTACCTAGAATTACAATTGGATATCCCCGCCTCCCAATCCACCCACCCAG
GGAAAAAGAAGGGCTCGCCGAAAATCAAAGTTATCTCCAGGCTCGCGCATCCCACCGAGCGGTTGACTTC
TCTCCACCACTTTTCATTTTTACCCTCGACCATGAGTAAAGGAGAAGAACTTTTCACTGGAGTTGTCCCA
ATTCTTGTTGAATTAGATGGTGATGTTAATGGGCACAAATTTTCTGTCAGTGGAGAGGGTGAAGGTGATG
CAACATACGGAAAACTTACCCTTAAATTTATTTGCACTACTGGAAAACTACCTGTTCCATGGGTAAGTTT
AAACATATATATACTAACTAACCCTGATTATTTAAATTTTCAGCCAACACTTGTCACTACTTTCTGTTAT
GGTGTTCAATGCTTCTCGAGATACCCAGATCATATGAAACGGCATGACTTTTTCAAGAGTGCCATGCCCG
AAGGTTATGTACAGGAAAGAACTATATTTTTCAAAGATGACGGGAACTACAAGACACGTAAGTTTAAACA
GTTCGGTACTAACTAACCATACATATTTAAATTTTCAGGTGCTGAAGTCAAGTTTGAAGGTGATACCCTT
GTTAATAGAATCGAGTTAAAAGGTATTGATTTTAAAGAAGATGGAAACATTCTTGGACACAAATTGGAAT
ACAACTATAACTCACACAATGTATACATCATGGCAGACAAACAAAAGAATGGAATCAAAGTTGTAAGTTT
AAACATGATTTTACTAACTAACTAATCTGATTTAAATTTTCAGAACTTCAAAATTAGACACAACATTGAA
GATGGAAGCGTTCAACTAGCAGACCATTATCAACAAAATACTCCAATTGGCGATGGCCCTGTCCTTTTAC
CAGACAACCATTACCTGTCCACACAATCTGCCCTTTCGAAAGATCCCAACGAAAAGAGAGACCACATGGT
CCTTCTTGAGTTTGTAACAGCTGCTGGGATTACACATGGCATGGATGAACTATACAAATAGATCAACTGC
TCTAATTCCATCTCGTTTCTCTCTTTTCTTTCAATCTCTTTACCCGTTTCTCTTCCCCTACGTCCCCCAA
ACCTACCACTGCACAGTAACACATACACATTCAACGTGTCACAATAAAAGCCCATCAACACCTTCTCTGT
TGTTTTTTTTCTTCAAATGCATTTTTTTCACTTTGTTTAATAATTTTTACGCATCGGATTTGTAGGATAG
TGGAAATTTGTCCTTCAATGCTTCAATTGATTCGACACTTCTCAATATTTTTGATCAATAAACCATTGAT
TTTCTATTTAGAAGAAGATCACTGTAAATAACACCAAAAACATCACAGCAAAAAAACTCCCACTCAATTA
TATTACTGTTTTTATTGAAACTAGAATAAATTTGAAAAGCGAAGAGCACCCAGCTTTCTTGTACAAAGTT
GGCATTATAAGAAAGCATTGCTTATCAATTTGTTGCAACGAACAGGTCACTATCAGTCAAAATAAAATCA
TTATTTGCCATCCAGCTGATATCCCCTATAGTGAGTCGTATTACATGGTCATAGCTGTTTCCTGGCAGCT
CTGGCCCGTGTCTCAAAATCTCTGATGTTACATTGCACAAGATAAAAATATATCATCATGAACAATAAAA
CTGTCTGCTTACATAAACAGTAATACAAGGGGTGTTATGAGCCATATTCAACGGGAAACGTCGAGGCCGC
GATTAAATTCCAACATGGATGCTGATTTATATGGGTATAAATGGGCTCGCGATAATGTCGGGCAATCAGG
TGCGACAATCTATCGCTTGTATGGGAAGCCCGATGCGCCAGAGTTGTTTCTGAAACATGGCAAAGGTAGC
GTTGCCAATGATGTTACAGATGAGATGGTCAGACTAAACTGGCTGACGGAATTTATGCCTCTTCCGACCA
TCAAGCATTTTATCCGTACTCCTGATGATGCATGGTTACTCACCACTGCGATCCCCGGAAAAACAGCATT
CCAGGTATTAGAAGAATATCCTGATTCAGGTGAAAATATTGTTGATGCGCTGGCAGTGTTCCTGCGCCGG
TTGCATTCGATTCCTGTTTGTAATTGTCCTTTTAACAGCGATCGCGTATTTCGTCTCGCTCAGGCGCAAT
CACGAATGAATAACGGTTTGGTTGATGCGAGTGATTTTGATGACGAGCGTAATGGCTGGCCTGTTGAACA
AGTCTGGAAAGAAATGCATAAACTTTTGCCATTCTCACCGGATTCAGTCGTCACTCATGGTGATTTCTCA
CTTGATAACCTTATTTTTGACGAGGGGAAATTAATAGGTTGTATTGATGTTGGACGAGTCGGAATCGCAG
ACCGATACCAGGATCTTGCCATCCTATGGAACTGCCTCGGTGAGTTTTCTCCTTCATTACAGAAACGGCT
TTTTCAAAAATATGGTATTGATAATCCTGATATGAATAAATTGCAGTTTCATTTGATGCTCGATGAGTTT
TTCTAATCAGAATTGGTTAATTGGTTGTAACACTGGCAGAGCATTACGCTGACTTGACGGGACGGCGCAA
GCTCATGACCAAAATCCCTTAACGTGAGTTACGCGTCGTTCCACTGAGCGTCAGACCCCGTAGAAAAGAT
CAAAGGATCTTCTTGAGATCCTTTTTTTCTGCGCGTAATCTGCTGCTTGCAAACAAAAAAACCACCGCTA
CCAGCGGTGGTTTGTTTGCCGGATCAAGAGCTACCAACTCTTTTTCCGAAGGTAACTGGCTTCAGCAGAG
CGCAGATACCAAATACTGTTCTTCTAGTGTAGCCGTAGTTAGGCCACCACTTCAAGAACTCTGTAGCACC
GCCTACATACCTCGCTCTGCTAATCCTGTTACCAGTGGCTGCTGCCAGTGGCGATAAGTCGTGTCTTACC
GGGTTGGACTCAAGACGATAGTTACCGGATAAGGCGCAGCGGTCGGGCTGAACGGGGGGTTCGTGCACAC
AGCCCAGCTTGGAGCGAACGACCTACACCGAACTGAGATACCTACAGCGTGAGCTATGAGAAAGCGCCAC
GCTTCCCGAAGGGAGAAAGGCGGACAGGTATCCGGTAAGCGGCAGGGTCGGAACAGGAGAGCGCACGAGG
GAGCTTCCAGGGGGAAACGCCTGGTATCTTTATAGTCCTGTCGGGTTTCGCCACCTCTGACTTGAGCGTC
GATTTTTGTGATGCTCGTCAGGGGGGCGGAGCCTATGGAAAAACGCCAGCAACGCGGCCTTTTTACGGTT
CCTGGCCTTTTGCTGGCCTTTTGCTCACATGTT
